>Addgene plasmid #194069 | pCW57.1_V5_APEX_FLAG_Ct | addgene full sequence | sequence record 380709 | Addgene NGS Result
ACCCCGAGGGGACAATTCTCGACCTCGAGACAAATGGCAGTATTCATCCACAATTTTAAAAGAAAAGGGG
GGATTGGGGGGTACAGTGCAGGGGAAAGAATAGTAGACATAATAGCAACAGACATACAAACTAAAGAATT
ACAAAAACAAATTACAAAAATTCAAAATTTTCGGGTTTATTACAGGGACAGCAGAGATCCACTTTGGCCG
CGAATCGATATGTCGAGTTTACTCCCTATCAGTGATAGAGAACGTATGTCGAGTTTACTCCCTATCAGTG
ATAGAGAACGATGTCGAGTTTACTCCCTATCAGTGATAGAGAACGTATGTCGAGTTTACTCCCTATCAGT
GATAGAGAACGTATGTCGAGTTTACTCCCTATCAGTGATAGAGAACGTATGTCGAGTTTATCCCTATCAG
TGATAGAGAACGTATGTCGAGTTTACTCCCTATCAGTGATAGAGAACGTATGTCGAGGTAGGCGTGTACG
GTGGGAGGCCTATATAAGCAGAGCTCGTTTAGTGAACCGTCAGATCGCCTGGAGAATTGGCTAGCATCAA
CAAGTTTGTACAAAAAAGCTGAACGAGAAACGTAAAATGATATAAATATCAATATATTAAATTAGATTTT
GCATAAAAAACAGACTACATAATACTGTAAAACACAACATATCCAGTCACTATGGCGGCCGCATTAGGCA
CCCCAGGCTTTACACTTTATGCTTCCGGCTCGTATAATGTGTGGATTTTGAGTTAGGATCCGTCGAGATT
TTCAGGAGCTAAGGAAGCTAAAATGGAGAAAAAAATCACTGGATATACCACCGTTGATATATCCCAATGG
CATCGTAAAGAACATTTTGAGGCATTTCAGTCAGTTGCTCAATGTACCTATAACCAGACCGTTCAGCTGG
ATATTACGGCCTTTTTAAAGACCGTAAAGAAAAATAAGCACAAGTTTTATCCGGCCTTTATTCACATTCT
TGCCCGCCTGATGAATGCTCATCCGGAATTCCGTATGGCAATGAAAGACGGTGAGCTGGTGATATGGGAT
AGTGTTCACCCTTGTTACACCGTTTTCCATGAGCAAACTGAAACGTTTTCATCGCTCTGGAGTGAATACC
ACGACGATTTCCGGCAGTTTCTACACATATATTCGCAAGATGTGGCGTGTTACGGTGAAAACCTGGCCTA
TTTCCCTAAAGGGTTTATTGAGAATATGTTTTTCGTCTCAGCCAATCCCTGGGTGAGTTTCACCAGTTTT
GATTTAAACGTGGCCAATATGGACAACTTCTTCGCCCCCGTTTTCACCATGGGCAAATATTATACGCAAG
GCGACAAGGTGCTGATGCCGCTGGCGATTCAGGTTCATCATGCCGTTTGTGATGGCTTCCATGTCGGCAG
AATGCTTAATGAATTACAACAGTACTGCGATGAGTGGCAGGGCGGGGCGTAAAGATCTGGATCCGGCTTA
CTAAAAGCCAGATAACAGTATGCGTATTTGCGCGCTGATTTTTGCGGTATAAGAATATATACTGATATGT
ATACCCGAAGTATGTCAAAAAGAGGTATGCTATGAAGCAGCGTATTACAGTGACAGTTGACAGCGACAGC
TATCAGTTGCTCAAGGCATATATGATGTCAATATCTCCGGTCTGGTAAGCACAACCATGCAGAATGAAGC
CCGTCGTCTGCGTGCCGAACGCTGGAAAGCGGAAAATCAGGAAGGGATGGCTGAGGTCGCCCGGTTTATT
GAAATGAACGGCTCTTTTGCTGACGAGAACAGGGGCTGGTGAAATGCAGTTTAAGGTTTACACCTATAAA
AGAGAGAGCCGTTATCGTCTGTTTGTGGATGTACAGAGTGATATTATTGACACGCCCGGGCGACGGATGG
TGATCCCCCTGGCCAGTGCACGTCTGCTGTCAGATAAAGTCTCCCGTGAACTTTACCCGGTGGTGCATAT
CGGGGATGAAAGCTGGCGCATGATGACCACCGATATGGCCAGTGTGCCGGTCTCCGTTATCGGGGAAGAA
GTGGCTGATCTCAGCCACCGCGAAAATGACATCAAAAACGCCATTAACCTGATGTTCTGGGGAATATAAA
TGTCAGGCTCCCTTATACACAGCCAGTCTGCAGGTCGACCATAGTGACTGGATATGTTGTGTTTTACAGT
ATTATGTAGTCTGTTTTTTATGCAAAATCTAATTTAATATATTGATATTTATATCATTTTACGTTTCTCG
TTCAGCTTTCTTGTACAAAGTGGTTGATTCTAGAGACTACAAAGACGATGACGATAAACCAGCGGGCGGC
GGCCCCGGCTCTGGAGGGGGAAAGTCTTACCCAACTGTGAGTGCTGATTACCAGGACGCCGTTGAGAAGG
CGAAGAAGAAGCTCAGAGGCTTCATCGCTGAGAAGAGATGCGCTCCTCTAATGCTCCGTTTGGCATTCCA
CTCTGCTGGAACCTTTGACAAGGGCACGAAGACCGGTGGACCCTTCGGAACCATCAAGCACCCTGCCGAA
CTGGCTCACAGCGCTAACAACGGTCTTGACATCGCTGTTAGGCTTTTGGAGCCACTCAAGGCGGAGTTCC
CTATTTTGAGCTACGCCGATTTCTACCAGTTGGCTGGCGTTGTTGCCGTTGAGGTCACGGGTGGACCTAA
GGTTCCATTCCACCCTGGAAGAGAGGACAAGCCTGAGCCACCACCAGAGGGTCGCTTGCCTGATCCCACT
AAGGGTTCTGACCATTTGAGAGATGTGTTTGGCAAAGCTATGGGGCTTACTGACCAAGATATCGTTGCTC
TATCTGGGGGTCACACTATTGGAGCTGCACACAAGGAGCGTTCTGGATTTGAGGGTCCCTGGACCTCTAA
TCCTCTTATTTTCGACAACTCATACTTCACGGAGTTGTTGAGTGGTGAGAAGGAAGGTCTCCTTCAGCTA
CCTTCTGACAAGGCTCTTTTGTCTGACCCTGTATTCCGCCCTCTCGTTGATAAATATGCAGCGGACGAAG
ATGCCTTCTTTGCTGATTACGCTGAGGCTCACCAAAAGCTTTCCGAGCTTGGGTTTGCTGATGCCGGACC
CATCCCCAACCCCCTGCTGGGCCTGGACAGCACCTAAGGATCCGGGGTTGGGGTTGCGCCTTTTCCAAGG
CAGCCCTGGGTTTGCGCAGGGACGCGGCTGCTCTGGGCGTGGTTCCGGGAAACGCAGCGGCGCCGACCCT
GGGTCTCGCACATTCTTCACGTCCGTTCGCAGCGTCACCCGGATCTTCGCCGCTACCCTTGTGGGCCCCC
CGGCGACGCTTCCTGCTCCGCCCCTAAGTCGGGAAGGTTCCTTGCGGTTCGCGGCGTGCCGGACGTGACA
AACGGAAGCCGCACGTCTCACTAGTACCCTCGCAGACGGACAGCGCCAGGGAGCAATGGCAGCGCGCCGA
CCGCGATGGGCTGTGGCCAATAGCGGCTGCTCAGCAGGGCGCGCCGAGAGCAGCGGCCGGGAAGGGGCGG
TGCGGGAGGCGGGGTGTGGGGCGGTAGTGTGGGCCCTGTTCCTGCCCGCGCGGTGTTCCGCATTCTGCAA
GCCTCCGGAGCGCACGTCGGCAGTCGGCTCCCTCGTTGACCGAATCACCGACCTCTCTCCCCAGCAATTC
ACCATGGCCAAGCCTTTGTCTCAAGAAGAATCCACCCTCATTGAAAGAGCAACGGCTACAATCAACAGCA
TCCCCATCTCTGAAGACTACAGCGTCGCCAGCGCAGCTCTCTCTAGCGACGGCCGCATCTTCACTGGTGT
CAATGTATATCATTTTACTGGGGGACCTTGTGCAGAACTCGTGGTGCTGGGCACTGCTGCTGCTGCGGCA
GCTGGCAACCTGACTTGTATCGTCGCGATCGGAAATGAGAACAGGGGCATCTTGAGCCCCTGCGGACGGT
GCCGACAGGTGCTTCTCGATCTGCATCCTGGGATCAAAGCCATAGTGAAGGACAGTGATGGACAGCCGAC
GGCAGTTGGGATTCGTGAATTGCTGCCCTCTGGTTATGTGTGGGAGGGCGAAGGTAGAGGTTCTCTCCTC
ACTTGTGGTGATGTTGAAGAAAACCCTGGTCCAATGTCTAGACTGGACAAGAGCAAAGTCATAAACGGAG
CTCTGGAATTACTCAATGGTGTCGGTATCGAAGGCCTGACGACAAGGAAACTCGCTCAAAAGCTGGGAGT
TGAGCAGCCTACCCTGTACTGGCACGTGAAGAACAAGCGGGCCCTGCTCGATGCCCTGCCAATCGAGATG
CTGGACAGGCATCATACCCACTTCTGCCCCCTGGAAGGCGAGTCATGGCAAGACTTTCTGCGGAACAACG
CCAAGTCATACCGCTGTGCTCTCCTCTCACATCGCGACGGGGCTAAAGTGCATCTCGGCACCCGCCCAAC
AGAGAAACAGTACGAAACCCTGGAAAATCAGCTCGCGTTCCTGTGTCAGCAAGGCTTCTCCCTGGAGAAC
GCACTGTACGCTCTGTCCGCCGTGGGCCACTTTACACTGGGCTGCGTATTGGAGGAACAGGAGCATCAAG
TAGCAAAAGAGGAAAGAGAGACACCTACCACCGATTCTATGCCCCCACTTCTGAGACAAGCAATTGAGCT
GTTCGACCGGCAGGGAGCCGAACCTGCCTTCCTTTTCGGCCTGGAACTAATCATATGTGGCCTGGAGAAA
CAGCTAAAGTGCGAAAGCGGCGGGCCGACCGACGCCCTTGACGATTTTGACTTAGACATGCTCCCAGCCG
ATGCCCTTGACGACTTTGACCTTGATATGCTGCCTGCTGACGCTCTTGACGATTTTGACCTTGACATGCT
CCCCGGGTAACTAAGTAAGGATCGATCCAAGATATCGTATTCTTAACTATGTTGCTCCTTTTACGCTATG
TGGATACGCTGCTTTAATGCCTTTGTATCATGCTATTGCTTCCCGTATGGCTTTCATTTTCTCCTCCTTG
TATAAATCCTGGTTGCTGTCTCTTTATGAGGAGTTGTGGCCCGTTGTCAGGCAACGTGGCGTGGTGTGCA
CTGTGTTTGCTGACGCAACCCCCACTGGTTGGGGCATTGCCACCACCTGTCAGCTCCTTTCCGGGACTTT
CGCTTTCCCCCTCCCTATTGCCACGGCGGAACTCATCGCCGCCTGCCTTGCCCGCTGCTGGACAGGGGCT
CGGCTGTTGGGCACTGACAATTCCGTGGTGTTGTCGGGGAAGCTGACGTCCTTTCCATGGCTGCTCGCCT
GTGTTGCCACCTGGATTCTGCGCGGGACGTCCTTCTGCTACGTCCCTTCGGCCCTCAATCCAGCGGACCT
TCCTTCCCGCGGCCTGCTGCCGGCTCTGCGGCCTCTTCCGCGTCTTCGCCTTCGCCCTCAGACGAGTCGG
ATCTCCCTTTGGGCCGCCTCCCCGCCTGTTTCGCCTCGGCGTCCGGACTAGAGGTACCTTTAAGACCAAT
GACTTACAAGGCAGCTGTAGATCTTAGCCACTTTTTAAAAGAAAAGGGGGGACTGGAAGGGCTAATTCAC
TCCCAACGAAGACAAGATCTGCTTTTTGCTTGTACTGGGTCTCTCTGGTTAGACCAGATCTGAGCCTGGG
AGCTCTCTGGCTAACTAGGGAACCCACTGCTTAAGCCTCAATAAAGCTTGCCTTGAGTGCTTCAAGTAGT
GTGTGCCCGTCTGTTGTGTGACTCTGGTAACTAGAGATCCCTCAGACCCTTTTAGTCAGTGTGGAAAATC
TCTAGCAGTAGTAGTTCATGTCATCTTATTATTCAGTATTTATAACTTGCAAAGAAATGAATATCAGAGA
GTGAGAGGAACTTGTTTATTGCAGCTTATAATGGTTACAAATAAAGCAATAGCATCACAAATTTCACAAA
TAAAGCATTTTTTTCACTGCATTCTAGTTGTGGTTTGTCCAAACTCATCAATGTATCTTATCATGTCTGG
CTCTAGCTATCCCGCCCCTAACTCCGCCCATCCCGCCCCTAACTCCGCCCAGTTCCGCCCATTCTCCGCC
CCATGGCTGACTAATTTTTTTTATTTATGCAGAGGCCGAGGCCGCCTCGGCCTCTGAGCTATTCCAGAAG
TAGTGAGGAGGCTTTTTTGGAGGCCTTTCAAATATGTATCCGCTCATGAGACAATAACCCTGATAAATGC
TTCAATAATATTGAAAAAGGAAGAGTATGAGTATTCAACATTTCCGTGTCGCCCTTATTCCCTTTTTTGC
GGCATTTTGCCTTCCTGTTTTTGCTCACCCAGAAACGCTGGTGAAAGTAAAAGATGCTGAAGATCAGTTG
GGTGCACGAGTGGGTTACATCGAACTGGATCTCAACAGCGGTAAGATCCTTGAGAGTTTTCGCCCCGAAG
AACGTTTTCCAATGATGAGCACTTTTAAAGTTCTGCTATGTGGCGCGGTATTATCCCGTATTGACGCCGG
GCAAGAGCAACTCGGTCGCCGCATACACTATTCTCAGAATGACTTGGTTGAGTACTCACCAGTCACAGAA
AAGCATCTTACGGATGGCATGACAGTAAGAGAATTATGCAGTGCTGCCATAACCATGAGTGATAACACTG
CGGCCAACTTACTTCTGACAACGATCGGAGGACCGAAGGAGCTAACCGCTTTTTTGCACAACATGGGGGA
TCATGTAACTCGCCTTGATCGTTGGGAACCGGAGCTGAATGAAGCCATACCAAACGACGAGCGTGACACC
ACGATGCCTGTAGCAATGGCAACAACGTTGCGCAAACTATTAACTGGCGAACTACTTACTCTAGCTTCCC
GGCAACAATTAATAGACTGGATGGAGGCGGATAAAGTTGCAGGACCACTTCTGCGCTCGGCCCTTCCGGC
TGGCTGGTTTATTGCTGATAAATCTGGAGCCGGTGAGCGTGGGTCTCGCGGTATCATTGCAGCACTGGGG
CCAGATGGTAAGCCCTCCCGTATCGTAGTTATCTACACGACGGGGAGTCAGGCAACTATGGATGAACGAA
ATAGACAGATCGCTGAGATAGGTGCCTCACTGATTAAGCATTGGTAACTGTCAGACCAAGTTTACTCATA
TATACTTTAGATTGATTTAAAACTTCATTTTTAATTTAAAAGGATCTAGGTGAAGATCCTTTTTGATAAT
CTCATGACCAAAATCCCTTAACGTGAGTTTTCGTTCCACTGAGCGTCAGACCCCGTAGAAAAGATCAAAG
GATCTTCTTGAGATCCTTTTTTTCTGCGCGTAATCTGCTGCTTGCAAACAAAAAAACCACCGCTACCAGC
GGTGGTTTGTTTGCCGGATCAAGAGCTACCAACTCTTTTTCCGAAGGTAACTGGCTTCAGCAGAGCGCAG
ATACCAAATACTGTTCTTCTAGTGTAGCCGTAGTTAGGCCACCACTTCAAGAACTCTGTAGCACCGCCTA
CATACCTCGCTCTGCTAATCCTGTTACCAGTGGCTGCTGCCAGTGGCGATAAGTCGTGTCTTACCGGGTT
GGACTCAAGACGATAGTTACCGGATAAGGCGCAGCGGTCGGGCTGAACGGGGGGTTCGTGCACACAGCCC
AGCTTGGAGCGAACGACCTACACCGAACTGAGATACCTACAGCGTGAGCTATGAGAAAGCGCCACGCTTC
CCGAAGGGAGAAAGGCGGACAGGTATCCGGTAAGCGGCAGGGTCGGAACAGGAGAGCGCACGAGGGAGCT
TCCAGGGGGAAACGCCTGGTATCTTTATAGTCCTGTCGGGTTTCGCCACCTCTGACTTGAGCGTCGATTT
TTGTGATGCTCGTCAGGGGGGCGGAGCCTATGGAAAAACGCCAGCAACGCGGCCTTTTTACGGTTCCTGG
CCTTTTGCTGGCCTTTTGCTCACATGTTCTTTCCTGCGTTATCCCCTGATTCTGTGGATAACCGTATTAC
CGCCTTTGAGTGAGCTGATACCGCTCGCCGCAGCCGAACGACCGAGCGCAGCGAGTCAGTGAGCGAGGAA
GCGGAAGAGCGCCCAATACGCAAACCGCCTCTCCCCGCGCGTTGGCCGATTCATTAATGCAGCTGGCACG
ACAGGTTTCCCGACTGGAAAGCGGGCAGTGAGCGCAACGCAATTAATGTGAGTTAGCTCACTCATTAGGC
ACCCCAGGCTTTACACTTTATGCTTCCGGCTCGTATGTTGTGTGGAATTGTGAGCGGATAACAATTTCAC
ACAGGAAACAGCTATGACCATGATTACGCCAAGCGCGCAATTAACCCTCACTAAAGGGAACAAAAGCTGG
AGCTGCAAGCTTAATGTAGTCTTATGCAATACTCTTGTAGTCTTGCAACATGGTAACGATGAGTTAGCAA
CATGCCTTACAAGGAGAGAAAAAGCACCGTGCATGCCGATTGGTGGAAGTAAGGTGGTACGATCGTGCCT
TATTAGGAAGGCAACAGACGGGTCTGACATGGATTGGACGAACCACTGAATTGCCGCATTGCAGAGATAT
TGTATTTAAGTGCCTAGCTCGATACATAAACGGGTCTCTCTGGTTAGACCAGATCTGAGCCTGGGAGCTC
TCTGGCTAACTAGGGAACCCACTGCTTAAGCCTCAATAAAGCTTGCCTTGAGTGCTTCAAGTAGTGTGTG
CCCGTCTGTTGTGTGACTCTGGTAACTAGAGATCCCTCAGACCCTTTTAGTCAGTGTGGAAAATCTCTAG
CAGTGGCGCCCGAACAGGGACTTGAAAGCGAAAGGGAAACCAGAGGAGCTCTCTCGACGCAGGACTCGGC
TTGCTGAAGCGCGCACGGCAAGAGGCGAGGGGCGGCGACTGGTGAGTACGCCAAAAATTTTGACTAGCGG
AGGCTAGAAGGAGAGAGATGGGTGCGAGAGCGTCAGTATTAAGCGGGGGAGAATTAGATCGCGATGGGAA
AAAATTCGGTTAAGGCCAGGGGGAAAGAAAAAATATAAATTAAAACATATAGTATGGGCAAGCAGGGAGC
TAGAACGATTCGCAGTTAATCCTGGCCTGTTAGAAACATCAGAAGGCTGTAGACAAATACTGGGACAGCT
ACAACCATCCCTTCAGACAGGATCAGAAGAACTTAGATCATTATATAATACAGTAGCAACCCTCTATTGT
GTGCATCAAAGGATAGAGATAAAAGACACCAAGGAAGCTTTAGACAAGATAGAGGAAGAGCAAAACAAAA
GTAAGACCACCGCACAGCAAGCGGCCGCTGATCTTCAGACCTGGAGGAGGAGATATGAGGGACAATTGGA
GAAGTGAATTATATAAATATAAAGTAGTAAAAATTGAACCATTAGGAGTAGCACCCACCAAGGCAAAGAG
AAGAGTGGTGCAGAGAGAAAAAAGAGCAGTGGGAATAGGAGCTTTGTTCCTTGGGTTCTTGGGAGCAGCA
GGAAGCACTATGGGCGCAGCGTCAATGACGCTGACGGTACAGGCCAGACAATTATTGTCTGGTATAGTGC
AGCAGCAGAACAATTTGCTGAGGGCTATTGAGGCGCAACAGCATCTGTTGCAACTCACAGTCTGGGGCAT
CAAGCAGCTCCAGGCAAGAATCCTGGCTGTGGAAAGATACCTAAAGGATCAACAGCTCCTGGGGATTTGG
GGTTGCTCTGGAAAACTCATTTGCACCACTGCTGTGCCTTGGAATGCTAGTTGGAGTAATAAATCTCTGG
AACAGATTTGGAATCACACGACCTGGATGGAGTGGGACAGAGAAATTAACAATTACACAAGCTTAATACA
CTCCTTAATTGAAGAATCGCAAAACCAGCAAGAAAAGAATGAACAAGAATTATTGGAATTAGATAAATGG
GCAAGTTTGTGGAATTGGTTTAACATAACAAATTGGCTGTGGTATATAAAATTATTCATAATGATAGTAG
GAGGCTTGGTAGGTTTAAGAATAGTTTTTGCTGTACTTTCTATAGTGAATAGAGTTAGGCAGGGATATTC
ACCATTATCGTTTCAGACCCACCTCCCA
Features (pLannotate 1.2.2; 34 found; start..end, strand, type, name):
     54..171     +  misc_feature   cPPT/CTS: central polypurine tract and central termination sequence of HIV-1
    225..539     +  promoter       tight TRE promoter: Tet-responsive promoter PTight, consisting of seven tet operator sequences followed by the minimal CMV promoter
    560..684     +  protein_bind   attR1: mutant version of attR; recombination site for the Gateway® LR reaction LR Clonase™
    709..739     +  promoter       lac UV5 promoter: E. coli lac promoter with an "up" mutation
    763..792     +  promoter       cat promoter (fragment): promoter of the E. coli cat gene encoding chloramphenicol acetyltransferase
    793..1452    +  CDS            CmR: chloramphenicol acetyltransferase; cat; confers resistance to chloramphenicol
   1631..1789    +  CDS            ccdA (fragment): CCDA_ECO57 - Also known as H, letA. Experimental evidence at protein level: Swiss-Prot protein existence level 1. Antitoxin component of a type II toxin-antitoxin (TA) system which inhibits the post-segregational killing (PSK) of plasmid-free cells, also referred to as a plasmid addiction system. Binds to and blocks the activity of CcdB; will also remove bound CcdB protein from the CcdB-GyrA complex by forming a CcdA-CcdB complex, a process termed rejuvenation. Functions as a transcriptional corepressor for the ccdAB operon, repression also requires CcdB (By similarity). From Escherichia coli
   1794..2096    +  CDS            ccdB: CCDB_ECOLI - Also known as G, letB, letD. Experimental evidence at protein level: Swiss-Prot protein existence level 1. Toxic component of a type II toxin-antitoxin (TA) system, functioning in plasmid maintainence. Responsible for the post- segregational killing (PSK) of plasmid-free cells, also referred to as a plasmid addiction system. Half-life of over 2 hours. Cell killing by CcdB is accompanied by filamentation, defects in chromosome and plasmid segregation, defects in cell division, formation of anucleate cells, decreased DNA synthesis and plasmid loss. Interferes with the activity of DN
   2140..2264    -  protein_bind   attR2: mutant version of attR; recombination site for the Gateway® LR reaction LR Clonase™
   2275..2298    +  CDS            3xFLAG (fragment): three tandem FLAG® epitope tags
   2328..3075    +  CDS            APEX2 (fragment): soybean ascorbate peroxidase, engineered to serve as a monomeric tag for electron microscopy and live-cell proteomics (Lam et al., 2015) more active than the original APEX due to the A134P mutation
   3124..3634    +  promoter       hPGK promoter: human phosphoglycerate kinase 1 promoter
   3644..4039    +  CDS            BSD: blasticidin S deaminase; Aspergillus terreus BSD; confers resistance to blasticidin
   4094..4791    +  CDS            rtTA3 (fragment): reverse tetracycline transactivator 3 activates expression from Tet-responsive promoters in the presence of doxycycline
   4721..4831    +  CDS            VP48: 3 tandem repeats of the minimal activation domain of herpes simplex virus VP16 (Cheng et al., 2013)
   4867..5415    +  misc_feature   WPRE (fragment): woodchuck hepatitis virus posttranscriptional regulatory element
   5441..5512    +  CDS            nef (fragment): NEF_HV1Z2 - Experimental evidence at protein level: Swiss-Prot protein existence level 1. Extracellular Nef protein targets CD4(+) T-lymphocytes for apoptosis by interacting with CXCR4 surface receptors. From Human immunodeficiency virus type 1 group M subtype D (isolate Z2/CDC-Z34) (HIV-1).
   5514..5747    +  LTR            3' LTR (ΔU3): self-inactivating 3' long terminal repeat (LTR) from HIV-1
   5819..5940    +  polyA_signal   SV40 poly(A) signal: SV40 polyadenylation signal
   5980..6115    +  rep_origin     SV40 ori: SV40 origin of replication
   6123..6186    +  promoter       AmpR promoter: bla
   6187..7047    +  CDS            AmpR: β-lactamase; bla; confers resistance to ampicillin, carbenicillin, and related antibiotics
   7218..7806    +  rep_origin     ori: high-copy-number ColE1/pMB1/pBR322/pUC origin of replication
   7989..8081    +  CDS            lacI (fragment): lac repressor; lacI; The lac repressor binds to the lac operator to inhibit transcription in E. coli. This inhibition can be relieved by adding lactose or isopropyl-β-D-thiogalactopyranoside (IPTG).
   8094..8115    +  protein_bind   CAP binding site: CAP binding activates transcription in the presence of cAMP. E. coli catabolite activator protein
   8130..8160    +  promoter       lac promoter: promoter for the E. coli lac operon
   8168..8184    +  protein_bind   lac operator: The lac repressor binds to the lac operator to inhibit transcription in E. coli. This inhibition can be relieved by adding lactose or isopropyl-β-D-thiogalactopyranoside (IPTG). lac repressor encoded by lacI
   8229..8247    +  promoter       T3 promoter: promoter for bacteriophage T3 RNA polymerase
   8275..8501    +  promoter       RSV promoter: Rous sarcoma virus enhancer/promoter
   8502..8682    +  LTR            5' LTR (truncated): truncated 5' long terminal repeat (LTR) from HIV-1
   8729..8854    +  misc_feature   HIV-1 Ψ: packaging signal of human immunodeficiency virus type 1
   8838..9201    +  CDS            HIV-1 gag (fragment): gag protein from human immunodeficiency virus 1; gag
   9347..9580    +  misc_feature   RRE: The Rev response element (RRE) of HIV-1 allows for Rev-dependent mRNA export from the nucleus to the cytoplasm.
   9957..13      +  CDS            Rev (fragment) (across the origin): human immunodeficiency virus 1 (HIV-1) Rev protein; rev; enhances nuclear export of unspliced and incompletely spliced viral mRNAs
