[The description below was written by a language model from this plasmid's Addgene catalogue record and pLannotate feature annotations shown in this document.]
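Description:
pCW57.1_V5_APEX_FLAG_Ct is an empty third-generation, self-inactivating lentiviral Gateway destination vector for doxycycline-inducible expression in mammalian cells, modified from the pCW57.1 backbone. The viral genome is driven by an RSV promoter fused to a truncated HIV-1 5' LTR and carries the Ψ packaging signal, RRE and cPPT/CTS. It ends with a WPRE and a ΔU3 3' LTR, followed by an SV40 poly(A) signal and SV40 ori. In bacteria the plasmid replicates from a high-copy ColE1/pUC-type origin and carries AmpR. Because the unrecombined Gateway cassette also encodes chloramphenicol resistance and the ccdB toxin, the plasmid is maintained under both antibiotics in a ccdB-tolerant strain.

The expression unit is a tight TRE promoter (seven tet operators plus minimal CMV) upstream of an attR1–CmR–ccdB–attR2 cassette. An LR reaction replaces this cassette with an open reading frame from an entry clone, and loss of ccdB provides counter-selection for recombinants. Immediately downstream of attR2 lie a FLAG epitope and the engineered ascorbate peroxidase APEX2, so the inserted gene acquires a C-terminal tag. The catalogue lists this tag as FLAG-APEX-V5, although the feature table does not annotate a V5 element. A separate human PGK promoter expresses blasticidin S deaminase and the reverse tetracycline transactivator rtTA3. The catalogue describes these as linked by a 2A peptide in the order rtTA-2A-blasticidin, whereas the annotated order places BSD first.

Transduced cells can thus be selected with blasticidin and the fusion induced with doxycycline. APEX2 fusions are generally used for proximity-labelling proteomics and electron microscopy contrast, though the record does not state a specific application.
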