Addgene plasmid #194069: pCW57.1_V5_APEX_FLAG_Ct
Purpose: (Empty Backbone) 3rd generation, Inducible lentiviral expression, TRE-gateway; PGK-rtTA-2A-blasti
Depositing lab: RESOLUTE Consortium & Giulio Superti-Furga. Depositing organization: CeMM Research Center for Molecular Medicine.
Backbone
  Vector backbone: pCW57.1
  Backbone manufacturer: David Root (Addgene plasmid # 41393)
  Vector type: Mammalian Expression, Lentiviral
  Selectable markers: Blasticidin
  Tag / fusion protein: FLAG-APEX-V5 (C terminal on insert)
Growth in bacteria
  Bacterial resistance: Chloramphenicol and Ampicillin, 25 & 100 μg/mL
  Growth temperature: 37°C
  Growth strain: ccdB Survival
  Copy number: Unknown
Gene/Insert
  Gene/Insert name: None
  Tag / fusion protein: FLAG-APEX-V5 (C terminal on insert)
Resource information
  A portion of this plasmid was derived from a plasmid made by: Vector modified from David Root (Addgene plasmid # 41393)
Terms and licenses: Academic/Nonprofit Terms; Industry Terms: Not Available to Industry
How to cite: pCW57.1_V5_APEX_FLAG_Ct was a gift from RESOLUTE Consortium & Giulio Superti-Furga (Addgene plasmid # 194069 ; http://n2t.net/addgene:194069 ; RRID:Addgene_194069)
